Addgene plasmid #14808: pHes1-GFPd2
Depositing lab: Connie Cepko. Depositing organization: Harvard Medical School. Publication: Controlled expression of transgenes introduced by in vivo electroporation. Matsuda T, Cepko CL. Proc Natl Acad Sci U S A. 2007 Jan 16;104(3):1027-32. doi: 10.1073/pnas.0610155104 PubMed 17209010.
Backbone
  Vector backbone: pd2EGFP-1
  Backbone manufacturer: Clontech
  Backbone size w/o insert (bp): 4244
  Vector type: Mammalian Expression
  Selectable markers: Neomycin (select with G418)
Growth in bacteria
  Bacterial resistance: Kanamycin, 50 μg/mL
  Growth temperature: 37°C
  Growth strain: DH5alpha
  Copy number: High Copy
Gene/Insert
  Gene/Insert name: Hes1 promoter
  Insert size (bp): 1121
  Tag / fusion protein: GFPd2 (C terminal on backbone)
  Cloning method: Restriction Enzyme; 5′ cloning site BglII (not destroyed); 3′ cloning site KpnI (not destroyed)
  Sequencing primers: 5′ N/A
Terms and licenses: Academic/Nonprofit Terms; Industry Terms: Not Available to Industry
Depositor comments: The Hes1 promoter is specific for progenitor cells in the developing retina. This promoter is also weakly active in Muller glia in the differentiated retina.
How to cite: pHes1-GFPd2 was a gift from Connie Cepko (Addgene plasmid # 14808 ; http://n2t.net/addgene:14808 ; RRID:Addgene_14808)
