[The description below was written by a language model from this plasmid's Addgene catalogue record and pLannotate feature annotations shown in this document.]
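Description:
pHes1-GFPd2 is a mammalian promoter-reporter plasmid built on the promoterless Clontech vector pd2EGFP-1. An approximately 1.1 kb Hes1 promoter fragment was cloned between the BglII and KpnI sites of the multiple cloning site, immediately upstream of the d2EGFP coding sequence. The species of origin of the promoter is not stated in the record. In the 5,365 nt depositor sequence, the promoter occupies the unannotated interval between the two MCS remnants. It is followed by d2EGFP and an SV40 polyadenylation signal. Although the catalogue lists GFPd2 as a C-terminal tag, no protein-coding insert is present, so the arrangement is a transcriptional reporter rather than a fusion protein.

d2EGFP is EGFP fused to a degradation domain from mouse ornithine decarboxylase, which gives it a half-life of about two hours. Fluorescence therefore tracks current promoter activity more closely than stable GFP, which persists after the promoter shuts off. The backbone carries a high-copy ColE1/pUC-type origin for propagation in E. coli and an f1 origin. A single NeoR/KanR gene sits behind tandem bacterial (bla) and SV40 early promoters and ends in an HSV TK poly(A) signal. It confers kanamycin resistance in bacteria and G418 resistance in mammalian cells. The short large T antigen, ble and bGH poly(A) annotations are fragmentary matches, most likely backbone remnants rather than functional elements.

According to the depositor, the Hes1 promoter is specific for progenitor cells in the developing retina and is weakly active in Müller glia of the differentiated retina. The construct comes from work on controlled transgene expression after in vivo electroporation, where it serves to label cells in which this promoter is active.
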