Features (pLannotate 1.2.2; 13 found; start..end, strand, type, name):
     10..32      +  misc_feature   MCS (fragment): multiple cloning site
   1148..1174    +  misc_feature   MCS (fragment): multiple cloning site
   1182..2027    +  CDS            d2EGFP: EGFP destabilized by fusion to residues 422-461 of mouse ornithine decarboxylase, giving an in vivo half-life of ~2 hours mammalian codon-optimized
   2047..2130    +  CDS            large T antigen (fragment): large T antigen from SV40 (simian virus 40)
   2153..2274    +  polyA_signal   SV40 poly(A) signal: SV40 polyadenylation signal
   2308..2736    -  rep_origin     f1 ori (sequence partly withheld): f1 bacteriophage origin of replication; arrow indicates direction of (+) strand synthesis
   2763..2867    +  promoter       AmpR promoter: bla
   2869..3226    +  promoter       SV40 promoter: SV40 enhancer and early promoter
   3261..4055    +  CDS            NeoR/KanR: aminoglycoside phosphotransferase from Tn5; aph(3')-II (or nptII); confers resistance to neomycin, kanamycin, and G418 (Geneticin®)
   4076..4228    +  CDS            ble (fragment): BLE_KLEPN - Experimental evidence at protein level: Swiss-Prot protein existence level 1. Binding protein with a strong affinity to the bleomycin family of antibiotics. Binds to CL990; an antimitotic-antibiotic compound. From Klebsiella pneumoniae.
   4287..4334    +  polyA_signal   HSV TK poly(A) signal: herpes simplex virus thymidine kinase polyadenylation signal (Cole and Stacy, 1985)
   4425..4441    -  polyA_signal   bGH poly(A) signal (fragment): bovine growth hormone polyadenylation signal
   4663..5251    +  rep_origin     ori: high-copy-number ColE1/pMB1/pBR322/pUC origin of replication
>Addgene plasmid #14808 | pHes1-GFPd2 | depositor full sequence | sequence record 8168 | Author sequence
TAGTTATTACTAGCGCTACCGGACTCAGATCTACACGCACGCACACACACACATCCTCTGGGCCCCGGCC
GCAGCCGCGGCGGCAATAAAACATCCTGGCACGTGCTCCGACTCCAGGCGCGCCCTCGCCGGCCGGCTGA
TGTCAAACTGCAGCTCGGCTGGTGGAGCTCTTAAAGGGCTCGCGCGCGGGGCGCCGAGGCCGCCTTGGCC
GCCCGCGGGGTGAGGAGGGGAGAGCCCCGACTCCCTTGCCCGCCGTCTATCCGTATTGCCAACTGGGAGC
CTGCGGGGAGAAAGGTAGAGAGAGTGGCGGAGGAACGAGCGCGCCCCTCCTGTCGCATTGCTATCAAAGC
CCCCCTTGTTCATTTTTTTTTTCGTTTGAAATTCCATTTCCTTTCTGCCCAGTAGGAAATTATTCTGATT
GTTTTCTGGAGAAGCGTGAGGTCCAAGGTTGCAATTCCAAGAGAGGAATGAATGGGCTAGAGGGAGACAA
GCATCCAAAAGACACCTTGCTCCGAAAACCCTGGCTGTGAAGGCATTTGGGGGGACGGTAAGGGCATGTT
TAGCGTGTGGGGTTTAGTATCTCCCCAACCTCATGAGCAGTTTTGACTCCCCTAAACATACAGAGTTCGA
GCGGGAATTCCGGAAGACATTAGAGTAACACATCCTCTTTACCTTGTTCCCTCCTTTTTTCAATCACTAA
ATTTTGTCTTGGCCTATATCTGTTCAAAATATTTTTCAAATGAACTTATTATACAAAGTAGTTATATTGC
ATGCAGCAAGAACAATAAAAACCAAAGGCCTGGCCACAAAAGAAATAGACTAGACTAAAACTAAGCAAAG
CCCAGAGGAAAGAGTTAGCAAAGGGTTAAAATCCTTTTGATTGACGTTGTAGCCTCCGGTGCCCCGGGCT
CAGGCGCGCGCCATTGGCCGCCAGACCTTGTGCCTAGCGGCCAATGGGGGGGCGCAGTCCACGAGCGGTG
CCGCGTGTCTCTTCCTCCCATTGGCTGAAAGTTACTGTGGGAAAGAAAGTTTGGGAAGTTTCACACGAGC
CGTTCGCGTGCAGTCCCAGATATATATAGAGGCCGCCAGGGCCTGCGGATCACACAGGATCTGGAGCTGG
TGCTGATAACAGCGGAATCCCCTGTCTGGTACCGCGGGCCCGGGATCCACCGGTCGCCACCATGGTGAGC
AAGGGCGAGGAGCTGTTCACCGGGGTGGTGCCCATCCTGGTCGAGCTGGACGGCGACGTAAACGGCCACA
AGTTCAGCGTGTCCGGCGAGGGCGAGGGCGATGCCACCTACGGCAAGCTGACCCTGAAGTTCATCTGCAC
CACCGGCAAGCTGCCCGTGCCCTGGCCCACCCTCGTGACCACCCTGACCTACGGCGTGCAGTGCTTCAGC
CGCTACCCCGACCACATGAAGCAGCACGACTTCTTCAAGTCCGCCATGCCCGAAGGCTACGTCCAGGAGC
GCACCATCTTCTTCAAGGACGACGGCAACTACAAGACCCGCGCCGAGGTGAAGTTCGAGGGCGACACCCT
GGTGAACCGCATCGAGCTGAAGGGCATCGACTTCAAGGAGGACGGCAACATCCTGGGGCACAAGCTGGAG
TACAACTACAACAGCCACAACGTCTATATCATGGCCGACAAGCAGAAGAACGGCATCAAGGTGAACTTCA
AGATCCGCCACAACATCGAGGACGGCAGCGTGCAGCTCGCCGACCACTACCAGCAGAACACCCCCATCGG
CGACGGCCCCGTGCTGCTGCCCGACAACCACTACCTGAGCACCCAGTCCGCCCTGAGCAAAGACCCCAAC
GAGAAGCGCGATCACATGGTCCTGCTGGAGTTCGTGACCGCCGCCGGGATCACTCTCGGCATGGACGAGC
TGTACAAGAAGCTTAGCCATGGCTTCCCGCCGGAGGTGGAGGAGCAGGATGATGGCACGCTGCCCATGTC
TTGTGCCCAGGAGAGCGGGATGGACCGTCACCCTGCAGCCTGTGCTTCTGCTAGGATCAATGTGTAGATG
CGCGGCCGCGACTCTAGATCATAATCAGCCATACCACATTTGTAGAGGTTTTACTTGCTTTAAAAAACCT
CCCACACCTCCCCCTGAACCTGAAACATAAAATGAATGCAATTGTTGTTGTTAACTTGTTTATTGCAGCT
TATAATGGTTACAAATAAAGCAATAGCATCACAAATTTCACAAATAAAGCATTTTTTTCACTGCATTCTA
GTTGTGGTTTGTCCAAACTCATCAATGTATCTTAAGGCGTAAATTGTAAGCGTTAATATTTTGTTAAAAT
TCGCGTTAAATTTTTGTTAAATCAGCTCATTTTTTAACCAATAGGCCGAAATCGGCAAAATCCCTTATAA
ATCAAAAGAATAGACCGAGATAGGGT
[37 nt withheld, positions 2407-2443]
AAAGAACGTGGACTCCAACGTCAAAGG
[49 nt withheld, positions 2471-2519]
T
[91 nt withheld, positions 2521-2611]
G
[124 nt withheld, positions 2613-2736]
CAGGTGGCACTTTTCGGGGAAATGTGCGCGGAACCCCTATTTGTTTATTTTTCTAAATACATTCAAATAT
GTATCCGCTCATGAGACAATAACCCTGATAAATGCTTCAATAATATTGAAAAAGGAAGAGTCCTGAGGCG
GAAAGAACCAGCTGTGGAATGTGTGTCAGTTAGGGTGTGGAAAGTCCCCAGGCTCCCCAGCAGGCAGAAG
TATGCAAAGCATGCATCTCAATTAGTCAGCAACCAGGTGTGGAAAGTCCCCAGGCTCCCCAGCAGGCAGA
AGTATGCAAAGCATGCATCTCAATTAGTCAGCAACCATAGTCCCGCCCCTAACTCCGCCCATCCCGCCCC
TAACTCCGCCCAGTTCCGCCCATTCTCCGCCCCATGGCTGACTAATTTTTTTTATTTATGCAGAGGCCGA
GGCCGCCTCGGCCTCTGAGCTATTCCAGAAGTAGTGAGGAGGCTTTTTTGGAGGCCTAGGCTTTTGCAAA
GATCGATCAAGAGACAGGATGAGGATCGTTTCGCATGATTGAACAAGATGGATTGCACGCAGGTTCTCCG
GCCGCTTGGGTGGAGAGGCTATTCGGCTATGACTGGGCACAACAGACAATCGGCTGCTCTGATGCCGCCG
TGTTCCGGCTGTCAGCGCAGGGGCGCCCGGTTCTTTTTGTCAAGACCGACCTGTCCGGTGCCCTGAATGA
ACTGCAAGACGAGGCAGCGCGGCTATCGTGGCTGGCCACGACGGGCGTTCCTTGCGCAGCTGTGCTCGAC
GTTGTCACTGAAGCGGGAAGGGACTGGCTGCTATTGGGCGAAGTGCCGGGGCAGGATCTCCTGTCATCTC
ACCTTGCTCCTGCCGAGAAAGTATCCATCATGGCTGATGCAATGCGGCGGCTGCATACGCTTGATCCGGC
TACCTGCCCATTCGACCACCAAGCGAAACATCGCATCGAGCGAGCACGTACTCGGATGGAAGCCGGTCTT
GTCGATCAGGATGATCTGGACGAAGAGCATCAGGGGCTCGCGCCAGCCGAACTGTTCGCCAGGCTCAAGG
CGAGCATGCCCGACGGCGAGGATCTCGTCGTGACCCATGGCGATGCCTGCTTGCCGAATATCATGGTGGA
AAATGGCCGCTTTTCTGGATTCATCGACTGTGGCCGGCTGGGTGTGGCGGACCGCTATCAGGACATAGCG
TTGGCTACCCGTGATATTGCTGAAGAGCTTGGCGGCGAATGGGCTGACCGCTTCCTCGTGCTTTACGGTA
TCGCCGCTCCCGATTCGCAGCGCATCGCCTTCTATCGCCTTCTTGACGAGTTCTTCTGAGCGGGACTCTG
GGGTTCGAAATGACCGACCAAGCGACGCCCAACCTGCCATCACGAGATTTCGATTCCACCGCCGCCTTCT
ATGAAAGGTTGGGCTTCGGAATCGTTTTCCGGGACGCCGGCTGGATGATCCTCCAGCGCGGGGATCTCAT
GCTGGAGTTCTTCGCCCACCCTAGGGGGAGGCTAACTGAAACACGGAAGGAGACAATACCGGAAGGAACC
CGCGCTATGACGGCAATAAAAAGACAGAATAAAACGCACGGTGTTGGGTCGTTTGTTCATAAACGCGGGG
TTCGGTCCCAGGGCTGGCACTCTGTCGATACCCCACCGAGACCCCATTGGGGCCAATACGCCCGCGTTTC
TTCCTTTTCCCCACCCCACCCCCCAAGTTCGGGTGAAGGCCCAGGGCTCGCAGCCAACGTCGGGGCGGCA
GGCCCTGCCATAGCCTCAGGTTACTCATATATACTTTAGATTGATTTAAAACTTCATTTTTAATTTAAAA
GGATCTAGGTGAAGATCCTTTTTGATAATCTCATGACCAAAATCCCTTAACGTGAGTTTTCGTTCCACTG
AGCGTCAGACCCCGTAGAAAAGATCAAAGGATCTTCTTGAGATCCTTTTTTTCTGCGCGTAATCTGCTGC
TTGCAAACAAAAAAACCACCGCTACCAGCGGTGGTTTGTTTGCCGGATCAAGAGCTACCAACTCTTTTTC
CGAAGGTAACTGGCTTCAGCAGAGCGCAGATACCAAATACTGTCCTTCTAGTGTAGCCGTAGTTAGGCCA
CCACTTCAAGAACTCTGTAGCACCGCCTACATACCTCGCTCTGCTAATCCTGTTACCAGTGGCTGCTGCC
AGTGGCGATAAGTCGTGTCTTACCGGGTTGGACTCAAGACGATAGTTACCGGATAAGGCGCAGCGGTCGG
GCTGAACGGGGGGTTCGTGCACACAGCCCAGCTTGGAGCGAACGACCTACACCGAACTGAGATACCTACA
GCGTGAGCTATGAGAAAGCGCCACGCTTCCCGAAGGGAGAAAGGCGGACAGGTATCCGGTAAGCGGCAGG
GTCGGAACAGGAGAGCGCACGAGGGAGCTTCCAGGGGGAAACGCCTGGTATCTTTATAGTCCTGTCGGGT
TTCGCCACCTCTGACTTGAGCGTCGATTTTTGTGATGCTCGTCAGGGGGGCGGAGCCTATGGAAAAACGC
CAGCAACGCGGCCTTTTTACGGTTCCTGGCCTTTTGCTGGCCTTTTGCTCACATGTTCTTTCCTGCGTTA
TCCCCTGATTCTGTGGATAACCGTATTACCGCCATGCAT
