>Addgene plasmid #14808 | pHes1-GFPd2 | addgene partial sequence | sequence record 21325 | EGFP-N 5'-CGTCGCCGTCCAGCTCGACCAG-3'
GGCGACCGGTGGATCCCGGGCCCGCGGTACCAGACAGGGGATTCCGCTGTTATCAGCACCAGCTCCAGAT
CCTGTGTGATCCGCAGGCCCTGGCGGCCTCTATATATATCTGGGACTGCACGCGAACGGCTCGTGTGAAA
CTTCCCAAACTTTCTTTCCCACAGTAACTTTCAGCCAATGGGAGGAAGAGACACGCGGCACCGCTCGTGG
ACTGCGCCCCCCCATTGGCCGCTAGGCACAAGGTCTGGCGGCCAATGGCGCGCGCCTGAGCCCGGGGCAC
CGGAGGCTACAACGTCAATCAAAAGGATTTTAACCCTTTGCTAACTCTTTCCTCTGGGCTTTGCTTAGTT
TTAGTCTAGTCTATTTCTTTTGTGGCCAGGCCTTTGGTTTTTATTGTTCTTGCTGCATGCAATATAACTA
CTTTGTATAATAAGTTCATTTGAAAAATATTTTGAACAGATATAGGCCAAGACAAAATTTAGTGATTGAA
AAAAGGAGGGAACAAGGTAAAGAGGATGTGTTACTCTAATGTCTTCCGGAATTCCCGCTCGAACTCTGTA
TGTTTAGGGGAGTCAAAACTGCTCATGAGGTTGGGGAGATACTAAACCCCACACGCTAAACATGCCCTTA
CCGTCCCCCCAAATGCCTTCACAGCCAGGGTTTTCGGAGCAAGGTGTCTTTTGGATGCTTGTCTCCCTCT
AGCCCATTCATTCCTCTCTTGGAATTGCAACCTTGGACCTCACGCTTCTCCAGAAAACAATCAGAATAAT
TTCCTACTGGGCAGAAAGGAAATGGAATTTCAAACGAAAAAAAATGAACAAGGGGGGCTTTGATAGCAAT
GCGACAGGAGGGGCGCGCTCGTTCCTCCGCCACTCTCTCTACCTTTCTCCCCGCAGGCTCCCAGT
